Addgene plasmid #70649: pTagRFP-C1-Fibrillarin
Purpose: Expresses Fibrillarin nucleolar marker with TurboRFP reporter.
Depositing lab: David Sabatini. Depositing organization: Whitehead Institute for Biomedical Research. Publication: Identification and characterization of essential genes in the human genome. Wang T, Birsoy K, Hughes NW, Krupczak KM, Post Y, Wei JJ, Lander ES, Sabatini DM. Science. 2015 Oct 15. pii: aac7041. 10.1126/science.aac7041 PubMed 26472758.
Backbone
  Vector backbone: pTurboRFP-C1
  Vector type: Mammalian Expression
Growth in bacteria
  Bacterial resistance: Kanamycin, 50 μg/mL
  Growth temperature: 37°C
  Growth strain: NEB Stable
  Copy number: Unknown
Gene/Insert
  Gene/Insert name: Fibrillarin
  Species: H. sapiens (human)
  Entrez Gene: FBL (a.k.a. FIB, FLRN, Nop1, RNU3IP1)
  Tag / fusion protein: TagRFP (N terminal on backbone)
Terms and licenses: Academic/Nonprofit Terms; Industry Terms: Not Available to Industry
How to cite: pTagRFP-C1-Fibrillarin was a gift from David Sabatini (Addgene plasmid # 70649 ; http://n2t.net/addgene:70649 ; RRID:Addgene_70649)
