[The description below was written by a language model from this plasmid's Addgene catalogue record and pLannotate feature annotations shown in this document.]
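Description:
pTagRFP-C1-Fibrillarin is a mammalian expression plasmid of about 5.7 kb that produces human fibrillarin (FBL) fused at its N terminus to a red fluorescent protein. It is built on a C1-type fluorescent-protein fusion backbone. In bacteria it replicates from a high-copy ColE1/pUC-type origin and is selected with kanamycin. An f1 origin is also present, which in principle allows production of single-stranded DNA. The NeoR/KanR aminoglycoside phosphotransferase gene sits behind tandem bacterial (bla-type) and SV40 early promoters and ends in an HSV TK polyadenylation signal. This arrangement lets the same marker confer kanamycin resistance in E. coli and G418 resistance in transfected mammalian cells. Several short annotated fragments (RSF ori, ble, bGH poly(A), SV40 large T antigen) appear to be partial matches to backbone sequence rather than functional elements.

The expression cassette is driven by the human CMV immediate-early enhancer and promoter. These are followed by the fluorescent protein coding sequence, a short remnant of the multiple cloning site that serves as a linker, the FBL open reading frame and an SV40 polyadenylation signal. The record is inconsistent about the reporter: the backbone and purpose fields name TurboRFP, whereas the plasmid name, the tag field and the sequence annotation identify it as TagRFP, a monomeric red protein derived from Entacmaea quadricolor. The sequence-based annotation therefore supports TagRFP.

Fibrillarin is an S-adenosylmethionine-dependent methyltransferase that carries out 2'-O-methylation of pre-ribosomal RNA and resides in the nucleolus. The fusion is accordingly intended as a red fluorescent nucleolar marker for imaging in transfected mammalian cells, for example in co-localisation experiments with other fluorescently labelled proteins.
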