Features (pLannotate 1.2.2; 16 found; start..end, strand, type, name):
      1..29      +  rep_origin     RSF ori (fragment): Plasmids containing the RSF 1030 origin of replication can be propagated in E. coli cells that contain additional plasmids with compatible origins.
     97..400     +  enhancer       CMV enhancer: human cytomegalovirus immediate early enhancer
    401..604     +  promoter       CMV promoter: human cytomegalovirus (CMV) immediate early promoter
    648..1359    +  CDS            TagRFP (fragment): monomeric derivative of red fluorescent protein from Entacmaea quadricolor (Merzlyak et al., 2007) mammalian codon-optimized
   1360..1397    +  misc_feature   MCS (fragment): multiple cloning site
   1398..2360    +  CDS            FBL: FBRL_HUMAN - Also known as FIB1, FLRN. Experimental evidence at protein level: Swiss-Prot protein existence level 1. S-adenosyl-L-methionine-dependent methyltransferase that has the ability to methylate both RNAs and proteins (PubMed:24352239, PubMed:30540930, PubMed:32017898). Involved in pre-rRNA processing by catalyzing the site-specific 2'-hydroxyl methylation of ribose moieties in pre-ribosomal RNA (PubMed:30540930). Site specificity is provided by a guide RNA that base pairs with the substrate (By similarity). Methylation occurs at a characteristic distance from the sequence involved in
   2386..2470    +  CDS            large T antigen (fragment): large T antigen from SV40 (simian virus 40)
   2493..2614    +  polyA_signal   SV40 poly(A) signal: SV40 polyadenylation signal
   2648..3076    -  rep_origin     f1 ori (sequence partly withheld): f1 bacteriophage origin of replication; arrow indicates direction of (+) strand synthesis
   3103..3207    +  promoter       AmpR promoter: bla
   3209..3566    +  promoter       SV40 promoter: SV40 enhancer and early promoter
   3601..4395    +  CDS            NeoR/KanR: aminoglycoside phosphotransferase from Tn5; aph(3')-II (or nptII); confers resistance to neomycin, kanamycin, and G418 (Geneticin®)
   4416..4568    +  CDS            ble (fragment): BLE_KLEPN - Experimental evidence at protein level: Swiss-Prot protein existence level 1. Binding protein with a strong affinity to the bleomycin family of antibiotics. Binds to CL990; an antimitotic-antibiotic compound. From Klebsiella pneumoniae.
   4627..4674    +  polyA_signal   HSV TK poly(A) signal: herpes simplex virus thymidine kinase polyadenylation signal (Cole and Stacy, 1985)
   4765..4781    -  polyA_signal   bGH poly(A) signal (fragment): bovine growth hormone polyadenylation signal
   5003..5591    +  rep_origin     ori: high-copy-number ColE1/pMB1/pBR322/pUC origin of replication
>Addgene plasmid #70649 | pTagRFP-C1-Fibrillarin | addgene full sequence | sequence record 490276 | Addgene NGS Result
CCTGATTCTGTGGATAACCGTATTACCGCCATGCATTAGTTATTAATAGTAATCAATTACGGGGTCATTA
GTTCATAGCCCATATATGGAGTTCCGCGTTACATAACTTACGGTAAATGGCCCGCCTGGCTGACCGCCCA
ACGACCCCCGCCCATTGACGTCAATAATGACGTATGTTCCCATAGTAACGCCAATAGGGACTTTCCATTG
ACGTCAATGGGTGGAGTATTTACGGTAAACTGCCCACTTGGCAGTACATCAAGTGTATCATATGCCAAGT
ACGCCCCCTATTGACGTCAATGACGGTAAATGGCCCGCCTGGCATTATGCCCAGTACATGACCTTATGGG
ACTTTCCTACTTGGCAGTACATCTACGTATTAGTCATCGCTATTACCATGGTGATGCGGTTTTGGCAGTA
CATCAATGGGCGTGGATAGCGGTTTGACTCACGGGGATTTCCAAGTCTCCACCCCATTGACGTCAATGGG
AGTTTGTTTTGGCACCAAAATCAACGGGACTTTCCAAAATGTCGTAACAACTCCGCCCCATTGACGCAAA
TGGGCGGTAGGCGTGTACGGTGGGAGGTCTATATAAGCAGAGCTGGTTTAGTGAACCGTCAGATCCGCTA
GCGCTACCGGTGCCACCATGGTGTCTAAGGGCGAAGAGCTGATTAAGGAGAACATGCACATGAAGCTGTA
TATGGAGGGCACCGTGAACAACCACCACTTCAAGTGCACATCCGAGGGCGAAGGCAAGCCCTACGAGGGC
ACCCAGACCATGAGAATCAAGGTGGTCGAGGGCGGCCCTCTCCCCTTCGCCTTCGACATCCTGGCTACCA
GCTTCATGTACGGCAGCAGAACCTTCATCAACCACACCCAGGGCATCCCCGACTTCTTTAAGCAGTCCTT
CCCTGAGGGCTTCACATGGGAGAGAGTCACCACATACGAAGACGGGGGCGTGCTGACCGCTACCCAGGAC
ACCAGCCTCCAGGACGGCTGCCTCATCTACAACGTCAAGATCAGAGGGGTGAACTTCCCATCCAACGGCC
CTGTGATGCAGAAGAAAACACTCGGCTGGGAGGCCAACACCGAGATGCTGTACCCCGCTGACGGCGGCCT
GGAAGGCAGAAGCGACATGGCCCTGAAGCTCGTGGGCGGGGGCCACCTGATCTGCAACTTCAAGACCACA
TACAGATCCAAGAAACCCGCTAAGAACCTCAAGATGCCCGGCGTCTACTATGTGGACCACAGACTGGAAA
GAATCAAGGAGGCCGACAAAGAGACCTACGTCGAGCAGCACGAGGTGGCTGTGGCCAGATACTGCGACCT
CCCTAGCAAACTGGGGCACAAACTTAATTCTCGAGCTCAAGCTTCGAATTCTGCAGTCGACGGTACCATG
AAGCCAGGATTCAGTCCCCGTGGGGGTGGCTTTGGCGGCCGAGGGGGCTTTGGTGACCGTGGTGGTCGTG
GAGGCCGAGGGGGCTTTGGCGGGGGCCGAGGTCGAGGCGGAGGCTTTAGAGGTCGTGGACGAGGAGGAGG
TGGAGGCGGCGGCGGCGGTGGAGGAGGAGGAAGAGGTGGTGGAGGCTTCCATTCTGGTGGCAACCGGGGT
CGTGGTCGGGGAGGAAAAAGAGGAAACCAGTCGGGGAAGAATGTGATGGTGGAGCCGCATCGGCATGAGG
GTGTCTTCATTTGTCGAGGAAAGGAAGATGCACTGGTCACCAAGAACCTGGTCCCTGGGGAATCAGTTTA
TGGAGAGAAGAGAGTCTCGATTTCGGAAGGAGATGACAAAATTGAGTACCGAGCCTGGAACCCCTTCCGC
TCCAAGCTAGCAGCAGCAATCCTGGGTGGTGTGGACCAGATCCACATCAAACCGGGGGCTAAGGTTCTCT
ACCTCGGGGCTGCCTCGGGCACCACGGTCTCCCATGTCTCTGACATCGTTGGTCCGGATGGTCTAGTCTA
TGCAGTCGAGTTCTCCCACCGCTCTGGCCGTGACCTCATTAACTTGGCCAAGAAGAGGACCAACATCATT
CCTGTGATCGAGGATGCTCGACACCCACACAAATACCGCATGCTCATCGCAATGGTGGATGTGATCTTTG
CTGATGTGGCCCAGCCAGACCAGACCCGGATTGTGGCCCTGAATGCCCACACCTTCCTGCGTAATGGAGG
ACACTTTGTGATTTCCATTAAGGCCAACTGCATTGACTCCACAGCCTCAGCCGAGGCCGTGTTTGCCTCC
GAAGTGAAAAAGATGCAACAGGAGAACATGAAGCCGCAGGAGCAGTTGACCCTTGAGCCATATGAAAGAG
ACCATGCCGTGGTCGTGGGAGTGTACAGGCCACCCCCCAAGGTGAAGAACTGAGGATCCACCGGATCTAG
ATAACTGATCATAATCAGCCATACCACATTTGTAGAGGTTTTACTTGCTTTAAAAAACCTCCCACACCTC
CCCCTGAACCTGAAACATAAAATGAATGCAATTGTTGTTGTTAACTTGTTTATTGCAGCTTATAATGGTT
ACAAATAAAGCAATAGCATCACAAATTTCACAAATAAAGCATTTTTTTCACTGCATTCTAGTTGTGGTTT
GTCCAAACTCATCAATGTATCTTAACGCGTAAATTGTAAGCGTTAATATTTTGTTAAAATTCGCGTTAAA
TTTTTGTTAAATCAGCTCATTTTTTAACCAATAGGCCGAAATCGGCAAAATCCCTTATAAATCAAAAGAA
TAGACCGAGATAGGGT
[37 nt withheld, positions 2747-2783]
AAAGAACGTGGACTCCAACGTCAAAGG
[49 nt withheld, positions 2811-2859]
T
[91 nt withheld, positions 2861-2951]
G
[124 nt withheld, positions 2953-3076]
CAGGTGGCACTTTTCGGGGAAATGTGCGCGGAACCCCTATTTGTTTATTTTTCTAAATACATTCAAATAT
GTATCCGCTCATGAGACAATAACCCTGATAAATGCTTCAATAATATTGAAAAAGGAAGAGTCCTGAGGCG
GAAAGAACCAGCTGTGGAATGTGTGTCAGTTAGGGTGTGGAAAGTCCCCAGGCTCCCCAGCAGGCAGAAG
TATGCAAAGCATGCATCTCAATTAGTCAGCAACCAGGTGTGGAAAGTCCCCAGGCTCCCCAGCAGGCAGA
AGTATGCAAAGCATGCATCTCAATTAGTCAGCAACCATAGTCCCGCCCCTAACTCCGCCCATCCCGCCCC
TAACTCCGCCCAGTTCCGCCCATTCTCCGCCCCATGGCTGACTAATTTTTTTTATTTATGCAGAGGCCGA
GGCCGCCTCGGCCTCTGAGCTATTCCAGAAGTAGTGAGGAGGCTTTTTTGGAGGCCTAGGCTTTTGCAAA
GATCGATCAAGAGACAGGATGAGGATCGTTTCGCATGATTGAACAAGATGGATTGCACGCAGGTTCTCCG
GCCGCTTGGGTGGAGAGGCTATTCGGCTATGACTGGGCACAACAGACAATCGGCTGCTCTGATGCCGCCG
TGTTCCGGCTGTCAGCGCAGGGGCGCCCGGTTCTTTTTGTCAAGACCGACCTGTCCGGTGCCCTGAATGA
ACTGCAAGACGAGGCAGCGCGGCTATCGTGGCTGGCCACGACGGGCGTTCCTTGCGCAGCTGTGCTCGAC
GTTGTCACTGAAGCGGGAAGGGACTGGCTGCTATTGGGCGAAGTGCCGGGGCAGGATCTCCTGTCATCTC
ACCTTGCTCCTGCCGAGAAAGTATCCATCATGGCTGATGCAATGCGGCGGCTGCATACGCTTGATCCGGC
TACCTGCCCATTCGACCACCAAGCGAAACATCGCATCGAGCGAGCACGTACTCGGATGGAAGCCGGTCTT
GTCGATCAGGATGATCTGGACGAAGAGCATCAGGGGCTCGCGCCAGCCGAACTGTTCGCCAGGCTCAAGG
CGAGCATGCCCGACGGCGAGGATCTCGTCGTGACCCATGGCGATGCCTGCTTGCCGAATATCATGGTGGA
AAATGGCCGCTTTTCTGGATTCATCGACTGTGGCCGGCTGGGTGTGGCGGACCGCTATCAGGACATAGCG
TTGGCTACCCGTGATATTGCTGAAGAGCTTGGCGGCGAATGGGCTGACCGCTTCCTCGTGCTTTACGGTA
TCGCCGCTCCCGATTCGCAGCGCATCGCCTTCTATCGCCTTCTTGACGAGTTCTTCTGAGCGGGACTCTG
GGGTTCGAAATGACCGACCAAGCGACGCCCAACCTGCCATCACGAGATTTCGATTCCACCGCCGCCTTCT
ATGAAAGGTTGGGCTTCGGAATCGTTTTCCGGGACGCCGGCTGGATGATCCTCCAGCGCGGGGATCTCAT
GCTGGAGTTCTTCGCCCACCCTAGGGGGAGGCTAACTGAAACACGGAAGGAGACAATACCGGAAGGAACC
CGCGCTATGACGGCAATAAAAAGACAGAATAAAACGCACGGTGTTGGGTCGTTTGTTCATAAACGCGGGG
TTCGGTCCCAGGGCTGGCACTCTGTCGATACCCCACCGAGACCCCATTGGGGCCAATACGCCCGCGTTTC
TTCCTTTTCCCCACCCCACCCCCCAAGTTCGGGTGAAGGCCCAGGGCTCGCAGCCAACGTCGGGGCGGCA
GGCCCTGCCATAGCCTCAGGTTACTCATATATACTTTAGATTGATTTAAAACTTCATTTTTAATTTAAAA
GGATCTAGGTGAAGATCCTTTTTGATAATCTCATGACCAAAATCCCTTAACGTGAGTTTTCGTTCCACTG
AGCGTCAGACCCCGTAGAAAAGATCAAAGGATCTTCTTGAGATCCTTTTTTTCTGCGCGTAATCTGCTGC
TTGCAAACAAAAAAACCACCGCTACCAGCGGTGGTTTGTTTGCCGGATCAAGAGCTACCAACTCTTTTTC
CGAAGGTAACTGGCTTCAGCAGAGCGCAGATACCAAATACTGTTCTTCTAGTGTAGCCGTAGTTAGGCCA
CCACTTCAAGAACTCTGTAGCACCGCCTACATACCTCGCTCTGCTAATCCTGTTACCAGTGGCTGCTGCC
AGTGGCGATAAGTCGTGTCTTACCGGGTTGGACTCAAGACGATAGTTACCGGATAAGGCGCAGCGGTCGG
GCTGAACGGGGGGTTCGTGCACACAGCCCAGCTTGGAGCGAACGACCTACACCGAACTGAGATACCTACA
GCGTGAGCTATGAGAAAGCGCCACGCTTCCCGAAGGGAGAAAGGCGGACAGGTATCCGGTAAGCGGCAGG
GTCGGAACAGGAGAGCGCACGAGGGAGCTTCCAGGGGGAAACGCCTGGTATCTTTATAGTCCTGTCGGGT
TTCGCCACCTCTGACTTGAGCGTCGATTTTTGTGATGCTCGTCAGGGGGGCGGAGCCTATGGAAAAACGC
CAGCAACGCGGCCTTTTTACGGTTCCTGGCCTTTTGCTGGCCTTTTGCTCACATGTTCTTTCCTGCGTTA
TCC
