>Addgene plasmid #70649 | pTagRFP-C1-Fibrillarin | addgene partial sequence | sequence record 128410 | CMV-F 5'-CGCAAATGGGCGGTAGGCGTG-3'
GCAGAGCTGGTTTAGTGAACCGTCAGATCCGCTAGCGCTACCGGTGCCACCATGGTGTCTAAGGGCGAAG
AGCTGATTAAGGAGAACATGCACATGAAGCTGTATATGGAGGGCACCGTGAACAACCACCACTTCAAGTG
CACATCCGAGGGCGAAGGCAAGCCCTACGAGGGCACCCAGACCATGAGAATCAAGGTGGTCGAGGGCGGC
CCTCTCCCCTTCGCCTTCGACATCCTGGCTACCAGCTTCATGTACGGCAGCAGAACCTTCATCAACCACA
CCCAGGGCATCCCCGACTTCTTTAAGCAGTCCTTCCCTGAGGGCTTCACATGGGAGAGAGTCACCACATA
CGAAGACGGGGGCGTGCTGACCGCTACCCAGGACACCAGCCTCCAGGACGGCTGCCTCATCTACAACGTC
AAGATCAGAGGGGTGAACTTCCCATCCAACGGCCCTGTGATGCAGAAGAAAACACTCGGCTGGGAGGCCA
ACACCGAGATGCTGTACCCCGCTGACGGCGGCCTGGAAGGCAGAAGCGACATGGCCCTGAAGCTCGTGGG
CGGGGGCCACCTGATCTGCAACTTCAAGACCACATACAGATCCAAGAAACCCGCTAAGAACCTCAAGATG
CCCGGCGTCTACTATGTGGACCACAGACTGGAAAGAATCAAGGAGGCCGACAAAGAGACCTACGTCGAGC
AGCACGAGGTGGCTGTGGCCAGATACTGCGACCTCCCTAGCAAACTGGGGCACAAACTTAATTCTCGAGC
TCAAGCTTCGAATTCTGCAGTCGACGGTACCATGAAGCCAGGATTCAGTCCCCGTGGGGGTGGCTTTGGC
GGCCGAGGGGGCTTTGGTGACCGTGGTGGTCGTGGAGGCCGAGGGGGCTTTGGCGGGGGCCGAGGTCGAG
GCGGAGGCTTTAGAGGTCGTGGACGAGGAGGAGGTGGAGGCGGCGGCGGCGGTGGAGGAGGAGGAAGAGG
TGGTGGAGGCTTCCATTCTGGTGGCAACCGGGGTCGTGGTCGGGGAGGAAAAAGAGGAAAC
