>Addgene plasmid #70649 | pTagRFP-C1-Fibrillarin | addgene partial sequence | sequence record 128413 | SV40pA-R 5'-GAAATTTGTGATGCTATTGC-3'
GTTAACAACAACAATTGCATTCATTTTATGTTTCAGGTTCAGGGGGAGGTGTGGGAGGTTTTTTAAAGCA
AGTAAAACCTCTACAAATGTGGTATGGCTGATTATGATCAGTTATCTAGATCCGGTGGATCCTCAGTTCT
TCACCTTGGGGGGTGGCCTGTACACTCCCACGACCACGGCATGGTCTCTTTCATATGGCTCAAGGGTCAA
CTGCTCCTGCGGCTTCATGTTCTCCTGTTGCATCTTTTTCACTTCGGAGGCAAACACGGCCTCGGCTGAG
GCTGTGGAGTCAATGCAGTTGGCCTTAATGGAAATCACAAAGTGTCCTCCATTACGCAGGAAGGTGTGGG
CATTCAGGGCCACAATCCGGGTCTGGTCTGGCTGGGCCACATCAGCAAAGATCACATCCACCATTGCGAT
GAGCATGCGGTATTTGTGTGGGTGTCGAGCATCCTCGATCACAGGAATGATGTTGGTCCTCTTCTTGGCC
AAGTTAATGAGGTCACGGCCAGAGCGGTGGGAGAACTCGACTGCATAGACTAGACCATCCGGACCAACGA
TGTCAGAGACATGGGAGACCGTGGTGCCCGAGGCAGCCCCGAGGTAGAGAACCTTAGCCCCCGGTTTGAT
GTGGATCTGGTCCACACCACCCAGGATTGCTGCTGCTAGCTTGGAGCGGAAGGGGTTCCAGGCTCGGTAC
TCAATTTTGTCATCTCCTTCCGAAATCGAGACTCTCTTCTCTCCATAAACTGATTCCCCAGGGACCAGGT
TCTTGGTGACCAGTGCATCTTCCTTTCCTCGACAAATGAAGACACCCTCATGCCGATGCGGCTCCACCAT
CACATTCTTCCCCGACTGGTTTCCTCTTTTTCCTCCCCGACCACGACCCCGGTTGCCACCAGAATGGAAG
CCTCCACCACCTCTTCCTCCTCCTCCACCGCCGCCGCCGCCTCCACCTCCTCCTCGTCCACGACCTCTAA
AGCCTCCGCCTCGACCTCGGCCCCCGCCAAAGCCCCCTCGGCCTCCACGACCACCACGGTCACCAAAGCC
CCCTCGGCGC
